>Addgene plasmid #34248 | KHBD00093 | depositor partial sequence | sequence record 40815 | KHBD00093 sequence 1116 bps
ATGCCGAATCGTAATTGCCGGACTTGCGGCCTGTTCATTTTCTGTTCGACGCCCAGTAACCTCTTCGAGG
AGCCCAATTCCGTAATGCTGCACCAGATCGAGGTTCTTACTGGTTTGTTTTTGCTCGGCGGACCCGGGAA
CGAGCTGCCCCCCTTTATTTGCTCACCCTGCGAATTGGACCTGCAGACGGCGATTGCTTTCCGGGAACGT
GTGATTCGAACCCAAAAAACGCTGCAGGAAAGTCCCAACCTGGGGAACGCGGAATTGATCGAATCCTTCG
CAGTTGGTGTGGAGAAGGAGATTCAGTACGCTGAAGAGGTCACCGAGATCGAGGTTATAGACCTTCTACC
CGAGGAACACCTGCTGGAAGAGACGGAAGAGCCGTACGAAATATGTGAGCAGAACGAGCAGCCCCAAGTG
AAGGTTCCTGCGCAGGAGAAGAAGCTCCGCAGAAGTACAAAGACCACGCCCACAGTCTTTACCTCCGTTA
AGTTTGCGGACAATAGCCAGGCCACGCGCACCCAGTGGAGCAGACTCACCGAGGACGAAGTGGTGGCCCT
AAAGCGGGAGCGACGCAAGCGGGATTGCATATGCGAGCAGTGTGGCCGGCACTTCACCTGCCCCAGCAAC
TTCAAGTTGCACCTCCTCCGACACACCGGCGTAAAGAGCTTTGCCTGTGACCAGTGCTCCCAGCAGTTCT
ACACTGCTACGCTTCTGCGGCGCCACCAAGAACTGCATGCGGGGAATGCTTTGTTTCAGTGTCGCTACTG
CGAGGCAACCTACAGCAACGCCAGCGGACGCATCCAGCACGAACGCATGCGCCACACGAATGTCAAGCCC
TTCACGTGCAAGGAATGCAATAAAAGCTTTGCCATGAGCGGAAAACTCCGCACGCACATGCTGAGTCACA
CCGGAGTGCGAGCGTTCCACTGCGACTCCTGCCAAGTCTCCTTCGTTCGCCGCTCCCACCTGACCTCCCA
CTATCGCTCAAAAGGTCACGCCCACACTTCAAGCGCCCAGGCGGCACTGGACAATCCTGTGGAACTGGAC
GTGAAGGCCAGTAACGGCATGCAGACAGGGGCTAAGGATGAGGCTTTACTAGGAAAAAGTGGATCT
