>Addgene plasmid #34248 | KHBD00093 | addgene partial sequence | sequence record 41872 | M13-Rev 5'-CAGGAAACAGCTATGACC-3'
ATTTTATTTTGACTGATAGTGACCTGTTCGTTGCAACAAATTGATAAGCAATGCTTTCTTATAATGCCAA
CTTTGTACAAGAAAGTTGGCAAAGATCCACTTTTTCCTAGTAAAGCCTCATCCTTAGCCCCTGTCTGCAT
GCCGTTACTGGCCTTCACGTCCAGTTCCACAGGATTGTCCAGTGCCGCCTGGGCGCTTGAAGTGTGGGCG
TGACCTTTTGAGCGATAGTGGGAGGTCAGGTGGGAGCGGCGAACGAAGGAGACTTGGCAGGAGTCGCAGT
GGAACGCTCGCACTCCGGTGTGACTCAGCATGTGCGTGCGGAGTTTTCCGCTCATGGCAAAGCTTTTATT
GCATTCCTTGCACGTGAAGGGCTTGACATTCGTGTGGCGCATGCGTTCGTGCTGGATGCGTCCGCTGGCG
TTGCTGTAGGTTGCCTCGCAGTAGCGACACTGAAACAAAGCATTCCCCGCATGCAGTTCTTGGTGGCGCC
GCAGAAGCGTAGCAGTGTAGAACTGCTGGGAGCACTGGTCACAGGCAAAGCTCTTTACGCCGGTGTGTCG
GAGGAGGTGCAACTTGAAGTTGCTGGGGCAGGTGAAGTGCCGGCCACACTGCTCGCATATGCAATCCCGC
TTGCGTCGCTCCCGCTTTAGGGCCACCACTTCGTCCTCGGTGAGTCTGCTCCACTGGGTGCGCGTGGCCT
GGCTATTGTCCGCAAACTTAACGGAGGTAAAGACTGTGGGCGTGGTCTTTGTACTTCTGCGGAGCTTCTT
CTCCTGCGCAGGAACCTTCACTTGGGGCTGCTCGTTCTGCTCACATATTT
