[The description below was written by a language model from this plasmid's Addgene catalogue record.]
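Description:
KHBD00093 is a Gateway clone built in the pDONR221 backbone (Invitrogen) that carries the open reading frame of the Drosophila melanogaster gene CG1792 (FBgn0039860). The catalogue lists the vector type as a Gateway donor vector, but because the fly ORF was introduced by Gateway cloning, the plasmid functions in practice as an entry clone: recombination of an attB-flanked insert into pDONR221 normally leaves the insert flanked by attL sites, although the record itself does not list these sites. The backbone is recorded as about 2.5 kb without insert and the insert as 1,116 bp. The plasmid is maintained at high copy number in standard E. coli cloning strains such as DH5alpha under kanamycin selection. M13 forward and reverse priming sites flank the insert for sequence verification.

The vector is a shuttle for the coding sequence rather than an expression construct, and the record describes no promoter, tag or reporter driving or fused to CG1792. The depositor notes that ORFs in this collection were cloned open-ended, without a stop codon. This allows the ORF to be transferred by LR recombination into destination vectors that add C-terminal fusion partners, as well as those supplying N-terminal tags. The associated publication concerns automated screening of protein-DNA interactions at Drosophila regulatory elements, so this clone appears to be one member of a larger fly ORF resource made for that kind of screening. The record does not state the specific downstream destination vectors or the function of the CG1792 protein.
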