Addgene plasmid #34248: KHBD00093
Depositing lab: Bart Deplancke. Depositing organization: Swiss Federal Institute of Technology (EPFL). Publication: Automated protein-DNA interaction screening of Drosophila regulatory elements. Korneel Hens, Jean-Daniel Feuz, Alina Isakova, Antonina Lagovitina, Andreas Massouras, Julien Bryois, Patrick Callaerts, Susan E. Celniker, Bart Deplancke. Nat Methods. 2011 Oct 30;8(12):1065-70. 10.1038/nmeth.1763 PubMed 22037703.
Backbone
  Vector backbone: pDONR221
  Backbone manufacturer: Invitrogen
  Backbone size w/o insert (bp): 2536
  Vector type: Gateway Donor Vector
Growth in bacteria
  Bacterial resistance: Kanamycin, 50 μg/mL
  Growth temperature: 37°C
  Growth strain: DH5alpha
  Copy number: High Copy
Gene/Insert
  Gene/Insert name: CG1792 (alt names: FBgn0039860; CG1792)
  Species: D. melanogaster (fly)
  Insert size (bp): 1116
  Entrez Gene: CG1792 (a.k.a. Dmel_CG1792, Dmel\CG1792)
  Cloning method: Gateway Cloning
  Sequencing primers: 5′ M13F; 3′ M13R
Terms and licenses: Academic/Nonprofit Terms; Industry Terms: Not Available to Industry
Depositor comments: Please note that the ORFs in this collection were cloned open-ended (without a stop codon).
How to cite: KHBD00093 was a gift from Bart Deplancke (Addgene plasmid # 34248 ; http://n2t.net/addgene:34248 ; RRID:Addgene_34248)
